>Addgene plasmid #171283 | pFTK011 | addgene full sequence | sequence record 349473 | Addgene NGS Result
GTGGCTCTTCAGTGGACGAAAGGGCCTCGTGATACGCCTATTTTTATAGGTTAATGTCATGATAATAATG
GTTTCTTAGACGTCAGGTGGCACTTTTCGGGGAAATGTGCGCGGAACCCCTATTTGTTTATTTTTCTAAA
TACATTCAAATATGTATCCGCTCATGAGACAATAACCCTGATAAATGCTTCAATAATATTGAAAAAGGAA
GAGTATGCGCTCACGCAACTGGTCCAGAACCTTGACCGAACGCAGCGGTGGTAACGGCGCAGTGGCGGTT
TTCATGGCTTGTTATGACTGTTTTTTTTTGGGGTACAGTCTATGCCTCGGGCATCCAAGCAGCAAGCGCG
TTACGCCGTGGGTCGATGTTTGATGTTATGGAGCAGCAACGATGTTACGCAGCAGGGCAGTCGCCCTAAA
ACAAAGTTAAACATCATGAGGGAAGCGGTGATCGCCGAAGTATCGACTCAACTATCAGAGGTAGTTGGCG
TCATCGAGCGCCATCTCGAACCGACGTTGCTGGCCGTACATTTGTACGGCTCCGCAGTGGATGGCGGCCT
GAAGCCACACAGCGATATTGATTTGCTGGTTACGGTGACCGTAAGGCTTGATGAAACAACGCGGCGAGCT
TTGATCAACGACCTTTTGGAAACTTCGGCTTCCCCTGGAGAGAGCGAGATTCTCCGCGCTGTAGAAGTCA
CCATTGTTGTGCACGACGACATCATTCCGTGGCGTTATCCAGCTAAGCGCGAACTGCAATTTGGAGAATG
GCAGCGCAATGACATTCTTGCAGGTATCTTCGAGCCAGCCACGATCGACATTGATCTGGCTATCTTGCTG
ACAAAAGCAAGAGAACATAGCGTTGCCTTGGTAGGTCCAGCGGCGGAGGAACTCTTTGATCCGGTTCCTG
AACAGGATCTATTTGAGGCGCTAAATGAAACCTTAACGCTATGGAACTCGCCGCCCGACTGGGCTGGCGA
TGAGCGAAATGTAGTGCTTACGTTGTCCCGCATTTGGTACAGCGCAGTAACCGGCAAAATCGCGCCGAAG
GATGTCGCTGCCGACTGGGCAATGGAGCGCCTGCCGGCCCAGTATCAGCCCGTCATACTTGAAGCTAGAC
AGGCTTATCTTGGACAAGAAGAAGATCGCTTGGCCTCGCGCGCAGATCAGTTGGAAGAATTTGTCCATTA
CGTAAAAGGCGAGATCACCAAGGTAGTCGGCAAATAACTGTCAGACCAAGTTTACTCATATATACTTTAG
ATTGATTTAAAACTTCATTTTTAATTTAAAAGGATCTAGGTGAAGATCCTTTTTGATAATCTCATGACCA
AAATCCCTTAACGTGAGTTTTCGTTCCACTGAGCGTCAGACCCCGTAGAAAAGATCAAAGGATCTTCTTG
AGATCCTTTTTTTCTGCGCGTAATCTGCTGCTTGCAAACAAAAAAACCACCGCTACCAGCGGTGGTTTGT
TTGCCGGATCAAGAGCTACCAACTCTTTTTCCGAAGGTAACTGGCTTCAGCAGAGCGCAGATACCAAATA
CTGTTCTTCTAGTGTAGCCGTAGTTAGGCCACCACTTCAAGAACTCTGTAGCACCGCCTACATACCTCGC
TCTGCTAATCCTGTTACCAGTGGCTGCTGCCAGTGGCGATAAGTCGTGTCTTACCGGGTTGGACTCAAGA
CGATAGTTACCGGATAAGGCGCAGCGGTCGGGCTGAACGGGGGGTTCGTGCACACAGCCCAGCTTGGAGC
GAACGACCTACACCGAACTGAGATACCTACAGCGTGAGCTATGAGAAAGCGCCACGCTTCCCGAAGGGAG
AAAGGCGGACAGGTATCCGGTAAGCGGCAGGGTCGGAACAGGAGAGCGCACGAGGGAGCTTCCAGGGGGA
AACGCCTGGTATCTTTATAGTCCTGTCGGGTTTCGCCACCTCTGACTTGAGCGTCGATTTTTGTGATGCT
CGTCAGGGGGGCGGAGCCTATGGAAAAACGCCAGCAACGCGGCCTTTTTACGGTTCCTGGCCTTTTGCTG
GCCTTTTGCTCACATGTTCTTTCCTGCGTTATCCCCTGATTCTGTGGATAACCGTATTACCGCCTTTGAG
TGAGCTGATACCGCTCGCCGCAGCCGAACGACCGAGCGCAGCGAGTCAGTGAGCGAGGAAGCGGAAGAGC
GCCCAATACGCAAACCGCCTCTCCCCGCGCGTTGGCCGATTCATTAATCACTCTGTGGTCTCAGGAGGTG
CCTTACTGGATGGGGCCGCTGGAGCCAGTGTAAAATTAGTAACCGTATCTCGAAGTCGGAGGGTCTTTGG
TGGTCTGAGATTTCAGTCGGTCCGCACCGTGGCATTTGCAGACGGTGCGATCAGGCCAATCGTTGATGCT
CGGGCAGAGCAACACTCCCCCGCTCGAAGCACTAGTAAGTACTTATCATTACCGTGCCAGAAAACGGGGC
CATAGATACCCAAGTAACACCGTCGAGTCAATCGGGCTCGTGGGCCCAGCCAAGCCACGAGAGAGTAGGC
AACGTGCACTCAACGACGGCGATGTTCCAAGGTAAACCGGCACGTAGAAAATGTCCGGACCACCTTGGCT
CTCGTTGCAGCGTGTTGAATCTTCAGCCACCGTAAGTCGATAGCATCCGGTTAGAGTGCAACGTGGGTCT
GTCTCATTCTTCTCGGTTCTTGGCACCAGAATCGGGCGTAGTTTGCCCACTGCCAAGTCGCGGGGCCGCT
TGGCTGTCCCTGTGGTGGGATTTCCCGATGCAACATGCAGATACATGTAGTCGACAGTTGACAGAGCCAA
TGGCATCGGATCTGCCCTAGACCGTGCTAGACGAAAGTCTCCATCTTGTCTGCGGGCAGTGCTTCAGTCG
CCCAGATTCTCGATGGAGATTGGCCAGGTCAGCCATATATACCCTGCAATGGCAGACCAATGCAGCAGGC
CCAGTATAAGGAATTCCCCTCGAGCTTGTCTGTGATTGCGTTTTTTCTAACACTTGTTGTTGCATCCGAT
CCGTCCCTACCAATTATTGGTCATTGACAACAATGTGAGACCACGAA
Features (pLannotate 1.2.2; 6 found; start..end, strand, type, name):
    110..214     +  promoter       AmpR promoter: bla
    205..285     -  CDS            int (fragment): INT2_ECOLX - Protein inferred from homology: Swiss-Prot protein existence level 3. Putative integrase believed to be involved in the insertion of antibiotic resistance genes into plasmids and transposons. From Escherichia coli.
    373..429     +  CDS            GmR (fragment): gentamycin acetyltransferase; aacC1; confers resistance to gentamycin
    436..1224    +  CDS            aadA: S3AD_ECOLX - Experimental evidence at protein level: Swiss-Prot protein existence level 1. Mediates bacterial resistance to the antibiotics streptomycin and spectinomycin. From Escherichia coli.
   1398..1986    +  rep_origin     ori: high-copy-number ColE1/pMB1/pBR322/pUC origin of replication
   2169..2218    +  CDS            lacI (fragment): lac repressor; lacI; The lac repressor binds to the lac operator to inhibit transcription in E. coli. This inhibition can be relieved by adding lactose or isopropyl-β-D-thiogalactopyranoside (IPTG).
