[The description below was written by a language model from this plasmid's Addgene catalogue record and pLannotate feature annotations shown in this document.]
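Description:
pFTK011 is a level 0 (LVL0) part plasmid from the Fungal Modular Cloning ToolKit, a synthetic biology collection for assembling expression constructs in filamentous fungi. It is built on the pICH41295 backbone, a MoClo-type entry vector, and the sequenced record is 3,057 nt. In E. coli it replicates from a high-copy ColE1/pUC-type origin and is selected with spectinomycin through the aadA gene, which encodes an enzyme conferring streptomycin and spectinomycin resistance. The annotation places an AmpR (bla) promoter upstream of this marker. Short fragments of an integrase gene, a gentamicin acetyltransferase gene and lacI are also annotated. They appear to be leftovers from the origin of the resistance cassette and backbone, and none is a functional gene.

The payload is a single regulatory part, the PpcbAB promoter (locus Pc21g21390). The catalogue lists the species only generically, as Penicillium, Aspergillus or other fungal sources. From general knowledge, pcbAB is the penicillin biosynthesis gene encoding ACV synthetase in Penicillium. The automated feature table does not annotate this promoter, so its exact boundaries are not given, but the unannotated stretch after the lacI fragment presumably contains it. The flanking cloning sites are also not recorded.

As a LVL0 part, the plasmid expresses nothing on its own. It stores a standardized promoter module. In modular cloning systems such parts are normally released by Type IIS restriction enzymes and joined with coding sequence and terminator parts into higher-level transcription units, here for use in fungal hosts.
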