Addgene plasmid #171283: pFTK011
Purpose: Part Plasmid Entry Vector (LVL0) from the Fungal Modular Cloning ToolKit.
Depositing lab: Arnold Driessen. Depositing organization: University of Groningen. Publication: Modular Synthetic Biology Toolkit for Filamentous Fungi. Mozsik L, Pohl C, Meyer V, Bovenberg RAL, Nygard Y, Driessen AJM. ACS Synth Biol. 2021 Nov 2. doi: 10.1021/acssynbio.1c00260. PubMed 34726388.
Backbone
  Vector backbone: pICH41295
  Vector type: Bacterial Expression, Yeast Expression, Synthetic Biology
Growth in bacteria
  Bacterial resistance: Spectinomycin, 50 μg/mL
  Growth temperature: 37°C
  Growth strain: DH5alpha
  Copy number: High Copy
Gene/Insert
  Gene/Insert name: PpcbAB Pc21g21390 promoter
  Species: Penicillium, Aspergillus, or other fungal sources
  Mutation: n/a
  Cloning method: Restriction Enzyme; 5′ cloning site Unknown (unknown if destroyed)
Terms and licenses: Academic/Nonprofit Terms; Industry Terms: Not Available to Industry
How to cite: pFTK011 was a gift from Arnold Driessen (Addgene plasmid # 171283 ; http://n2t.net/addgene:171283 ; RRID:Addgene_171283)
